Addgene plasmid #236649: pAAVLINKv1-pCALM1-Cre-3' KDM5B
Purpose: 3' AAVLINK plasmid for KDM5B expression
Depositing lab: Zhonghua Lu. Depositing organization: Shenzhen Institute of Advanced Technology (SIAT), Chinese Academy of Sciences. Publication: AAVLINK: A potent DNA-recombination method for large cargo delivery in gene therapy. Lin J, Lin Y, Liu N, Cao W, Zhang J, Wen S, Zhang Y, Liao W, Hong Z, Lin Y, Liu Q, Liu H, Li Q, Chen B, Li M, Luo Z, Yang L, Yang Y, Zheng SH, Wang Y, Chu H, Hu Y, Qin Y, Luo BX, Tian S, Chen Y, Yan T, Yang L, Wang H, Liu T, Jiang Y, Lu Z. Cell. 2026 Feb 5;189(3):969-986.e17. doi: 10.1016/j.cell.2025.12.039. Epub 2026 Jan 27. PubMed 41605211.
Backbone
  Vector backbone: pAAV-hSyn-EGFP
  Backbone manufacturer: Addgene
  Vector type: AAV, Cre/Lox
Growth in bacteria
  Bacterial resistance: Ampicillin, 100 μg/mL
  Growth temperature: 37°C
  Growth strain: NEB Stable
  Copy number: High Copy
Gene/Insert
  Gene/Insert name: KDM5B
  Species: H. sapiens (human)
  Entrez Gene: KDM5B (a.k.a. CT31, JARID1B, MRT65, PLU-1, PLU1, PPP1R98, PUT1, RBBP2H1A, RBP2-H1)
  Promoter: pCALM1
  Tag / fusion protein: FLAG (C terminal on insert)
  Cloning method: Restriction Enzyme; 5′ cloning site unknown (unknown if destroyed); 3′ cloning site unknown (unknown if destroyed)
  Sequencing primers: 5′ n/a
Terms and licenses: Academic/Nonprofit Terms; Industry Terms: Not Available to Industry
Depositor comments: See publication for corresponding AAV Link vectors.
How to cite: pAAVLINKv1-pCALM1-Cre-3' KDM5B was a gift from Zhonghua Lu (Addgene plasmid # 236649 ; http://n2t.net/addgene:236649 ; RRID:Addgene_236649)
