[The description below was written by a language model from this plasmid's Addgene catalogue record and pLannotate feature annotations shown in this document.]
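Description:
pAAVLINKv1-pCALM1-Cre-3' KDM5B is an AAV transfer plasmid built on the pAAV-hSyn-EGFP backbone. It serves as the 3' half of a two-vector AAVLINK set for delivering human KDM5B, a histone H3 lysine-4 demethylase whose coding sequence is too large for a single AAV genome. The plasmid is propagated in E. coli through a high-copy ColE1/pUC-type origin with ampicillin selection (AmpR under its own promoter), and it also carries an f1 origin. AAV2 inverted terminal repeats flank the payload so it can be packaged into recombinant AAV. One ITR is annotated in full, while the other is detected only as short fragments.

Between the ITRs, the feature table shows a Cre recombinase coding sequence, which spans the numbering origin of the circular record. It is followed by pieces of a chimeric β-globin/immunoglobulin intron that surround a lox2272 site. Next comes a partial KDM5B coding fragment, presumably the C-terminal portion, fused to a C-terminal 3xFLAG tag. WPRE fragments, which enhance transcript stability and expression, and SV40 poly(A) signal fragments complete the cassette. The catalogue lists pCALM1 as the promoter, and the name suggests it drives Cre, but the annotation did not detect a promoter feature, so its exact position is not documented here.

The layout suggests that Cre expressed from this vector recombines its lox2272 site with a compatible site on a companion 5' vector. This would join the two genomes within an intron, so that the lox scar is spliced out and a full-length FLAG-tagged KDM5B transcript results. The record does not spell out this mechanism or identify the partner vector, referring instead to the associated publication.
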