Features (pLannotate 1.2.2; 20 found; start..end, strand, type, name):
    217..257     +  intron         chimeric intron (fragment): chimera between introns from human β-globin and immunoglobulin heavy chain genes
    264..288     +  protein_bind   lox2272 (fragment): Cre-mediated recombination occurs in the 8-bp core sequence (GGATACTT). lox2272 sites are compatible with each other, but incompatible with loxP or loxN sites (Lee and Saito, 1988). Cre recombinase
    298..389     +  intron         chimeric intron (fragment): chimera between introns from human β-globin and immunoglobulin heavy chain genes
    388..1569    +  CDS            KDM5B (fragment): KDM5B_HUMAN - Also known as JARID1B, PLU1, RBBP2H1. Experimental evidence at protein level: Swiss-Prot protein existence level 1. Histone demethylase that demethylates 'Lys-4' of histone H3, thereby playing a central role in histone code (PubMed:24952722, PubMed:27214403, PubMed:28262558). Does not demethylate histone H3 'Lys-9' or H3 'Lys-27'. Demethylates trimethylated, dimethylated and monomethylated H3 'Lys-4'. Acts as a transcriptional corepressor for FOXG1B and PAX9. Favors the proliferation of breast cancer cells by repressing tumor suppressor genes such as BRCA1 and HOXA5 (PubMed:24952
   1576..1641    +  CDS            3xFLAG: three tandem FLAG® epitope tags, followed by an enterokinase cleavage site
   1653..1810    +  misc_feature   WPRE (fragment): woodchuck hepatitis virus posttranscriptional regulatory element
   1816..1900    +  misc_feature   WPRE (fragment): woodchuck hepatitis virus posttranscriptional regulatory element
   1899..1942    -  polyA_signal   SV40 poly(A) signal (fragment): SV40 polyadenylation signal
   1946..2013    -  polyA_signal   SV40 poly(A) signal (fragment): SV40 polyadenylation signal
   2119..2259    +  repeat_region  AAV2 ITR: inverted terminal repeat of adeno-associated virus serotype 2 inverted
   2264..2315    -  misc_feature   bom (fragment): basis of mobility region from pBR322
   2334..2789    +  rep_origin     f1 ori (sequence partly withheld): f1 bacteriophage origin of replication; arrow indicates direction of (+) strand synthesis
   2790..2839    -  misc_feature   bom (fragment): basis of mobility region from pBR322
   2941..2976    -  CDS            rop (fragment): Rop protein, which maintains plasmids at low copy number; rop
   3071..3175    +  promoter       AmpR promoter: bla
   3176..4036    +  CDS            AmpR: β-lactamase; bla; confers resistance to ampicillin, carbenicillin, and related antibiotics
   4207..4795    +  rep_origin     ori: high-copy-number ColE1/pMB1/pBR322/pUC origin of replication
   4868..4895    +  repeat_region  AAV2 ITR (fragment): inverted terminal repeat of adeno-associated virus serotype 2 inverted
   4924..4951    +  repeat_region  AAV2 ITR (fragment): inverted terminal repeat of adeno-associated virus serotype 2 inverted
   5133..213     +  CDS            cre (across the origin): RECR_BPP1 - Experimental evidence at protein level: Swiss-Prot protein existence level 1. Catalyzes site-specific recombination between two 34-base- pair LOXP sites. Its role is to maintain the phage genome as a monomeric unit-copy plasmid in the lysogenic state. From Escherichia phage P1 (Bacteriophage P1).
>Addgene plasmid #236649 | pAAVLINKv1-pCALM1-Cre-3' KDM5B | addgene full sequence | sequence record 476874 | Addgene NGS Result
TACGGCGCTAAGGATGACTCTGGTCAGAGATACCTGGCCTGGTCTGGACACAGTGCCCGTGTCGGAGCCG
CGCGAGATATGGCCCGCGCTGGAGTTTCAATACCGGAGATCATGCAAGCTGGTGGCTGGACCAATGTAAA
TATTGTAATGAACTATATCCGTAACCTGGATAGTGAAACAGGGGCAATGGTGCGCCTGCTGGAAGATGGC
GATTAGGTAAGTATCAAGGTTACAAGACAGGTTTAAGGAGACCAATAACTAGTATAACTTCGTATAGGAT
ACTTTATAGCAATTTATGAAACTGGGCTTGTCGAGACAGAGAAGACTCTTGCGTTTCTGATAGGCACCTA
TTGGTCTTACTGACATCCACTTTGCCTTTCTCTCCACAGGGAAATGGAAGCCTTGCAGTCTCTCAGACTC
GCCAATGAAGGGAAATTGCTGTCGCCTCTCCAAGATGTGGATATAAAAATCTGCCTATGTCAGAAGGCCC
CAGCTGCCCCTATGATTCAATGTGAACTCTGCAGGGATGCTTTCCACACCAGTTGTGTGGCGGTACCCAG
TATTTCACAGGGCCTGCGAATCTGGCTTTGTCCCCATTGTCGGAGGTCAGAGAAACCTCCATTAGAGAAA
ATTCTGCCCCTGCTCGCCTCCCTTCAGCGTATCCGAGTTCGCCTTCCTGAGGGAGATGCACTTCGATATA
TGATTGAAAGAACCGTGAACTGGCAGCACAGAGCCCAGCAACTGCTTTCGTCAGGGAATCTTAAATTTGT
GCAAGATCGAGTGGGCTCAGGACTGTTATATAGCAGATGGCAAGCCTCAGCAGGACAGGTGTCAGACACA
AACAAGGTATCTCAACCTCCTGGCACAACATCATTTTCTTTGCCTGATGACTGGGACAACAGAACCTCAT
ATTTGCACTCCCCCTTCTCAACTGGACGAAGTTGTATCCCCCTCCATGGTGTTAGTCCAGAAGTGAATGA
ACTATTGATGGAAGCCCAGCTGCTCCAGGTATCCCTTCCTGAAATTCAGGAACTTTACCAGACTTTACTT
GCAAAGCCAAGCCCTGCTCAGCAGACTGACCGAAGCTCACCAGTGAGACCCAGCAGTGAGAAGAATGACT
GTTGCCGAGGGAAGCGAGATGGAATTAACAGTCTTGAGAGAAAACTGAAGAGACGCCTGGAAAGAGAGGG
CCTCTCCAGTGAGCGGTGGGAACGAGTTAAGAAAATGCGGACCCCCAAAAAGAAGAAAATCAAACTGAGC
CACCCCAAGGACATGAACAATTTCAAGTTAGAGAGAGAGCGTAGCTATGAATTAGTTCGTTCTGCTGAAA
CTCATTCCCTGCCCTCAGACACATCCTATTCCGAACAGGAAGACTCTGAGGATGAAGATGCCATCTGCCC
AGCTGTGAGCTGCCTGCAGCCAGAAGGAGATGAGGTGGACTGGGTCCAGTGTGATGGCAGCTGCAATCAG
TGGTTTCATCAGGTCTGTGTTGGTGTCTCCCCAGAGATGGCAGAGAAAGAAGACTACATCTGTGTGCGCT
GTACTGTGAAGGACGCACCAAGCCGAAAGTGTACAGACTACAAAGACCATGACGGTGATTATAAAGATCA
TGACATCGACTACAAGGATGACGATGACAAGTAACTCGAGATAATCAACCTCTGGATTACAAAATTTGTG
AAAGATTGACTGGTATTCTTAACTATGTTGCTCCTTTTACGCTATGTGGATACGCTGCTTTAATGCCTTT
GTATCATGCTATTGCTTCCCGTATGGCTTTCATTTTCTCCTCCTTGTATAAATCCTGGTTAGTTCTTGCC
ACGGCGGAACTCATCGCCGCCTGCCTTGCCCGCTGCTGGACAGGGGCTCGGCTGTTGGGCACTGACAATT
CCGTGGTGTTTATTTGTGAAATTTGTGATGCTATTGCTTTATTTGTAACCATCTAGCTTTATTTGTGAAA
TTTGTGATGCTATTGCTTTATTTGTAACCATTATAAGCTGCAATAAACAAGTTAACAACAACAATTGCAT
TCATTTTATGTTTCAGGTTCAGGGGGAGATGTGGGAGGTTTTTTAAAGATCTGGAGACCGGTGTGGCACG
TGCGGACCGAGCGGCCGCAGGAACCCCTAGTGATGGAGTTGGCCACTCCCTCTCTGCGCGCTCGCTCGCT
CACTGAGGCCGGGCGACCAAAGGTCGCCCGACGCCCGGGCTTTGCCCGGGCGGCCTCAGTGAGCGAGCGA
GCGCGCAGCTGCCTGCAGGGGCGCCTGATGCGGTATTTTCTCCTTACGCATCTGTGCGGTATTTCACACC
GCATA
[95 nt withheld, positions 2316-2410]
T
[46 nt withheld, positions 2412-2457]
C
[141 nt withheld, positions 2459-2599]
CCTTTGACGTTGGAGTCCACGTTCTTT
[37 nt withheld, positions 2627-2663]
ACTCTATCTCGGGCTATTCTTTTGATTTATAAGGGATTTTGCCGATTTCGGTCTATTGGTTAAAAAATGA
GCTGATTTAACAAAAATTTAACGCGAATTTTAACAAAATATTAACGTTTACAATTTTATGGTGCACTCTC
AGTACAATCTGCTCTGATGCCGCATAGTTAAGCCAGCCCCGACACCCGCCAACACCCGCTGACGCGCCCT
GACGGGCTTGTCTGCTCCCGGCATCCGCTTACAGACAAGCTGTGACCGTCTCCGGGAGCTGCATGTGTCA
GAGGTTTTCACCGTCATCACCGAAACGCGCGAGACGAAAGGGCCTCGTGATACGCCTATTTTTATAGGTT
AATGTCATGATAATAATGGTTTCTTAGACGTCAGGTGGCACTTTTCGGGGAAATGTGCGCGGAACCCCTA
TTTGTTTATTTTTCTAAATACATTCAAATATGTATCCGCTCATGAGACAATAACCCTGATAAATGCTTCA
ATAATATTGAAAAAGGAAGAGTATGAGTATTCAACATTTCCGTGTCGCCCTTATTCCCTTTTTTGCGGCA
TTTTGCCTTCCTGTTTTTGCTCACCCAGAAACGCTGGTGAAAGTAAAAGATGCTGAAGATCAGTTGGGTG
CACGAGTGGGTTACATCGAACTGGATCTCAACAGCGGTAAGATCCTTGAGAGTTTTCGCCCCGAAGAACG
TTTTCCAATGATGAGCACTTTTAAAGTTCTGCTATGTGGCGCGGTATTATCCCGTATTGACGCCGGGCAA
GAGCAACTCGGTCGCCGCATACACTATTCTCAGAATGACTTGGTTGAGTACTCACCAGTCACAGAAAAGC
ATCTTACGGATGGCATGACAGTAAGAGAATTATGCAGTGCTGCCATAACCATGAGTGATAACACTGCGGC
CAACTTACTTCTGACAACGATCGGAGGACCGAAGGAGCTAACCGCTTTTTTGCACAACATGGGGGATCAT
GTAACTCGCCTTGATCGTTGGGAACCGGAGCTGAATGAAGCCATACCAAACGACGAGCGTGACACCACGA
TGCCTGTAGCAATGGCAACAACGTTGCGCAAACTATTAACTGGCGAACTACTTACTCTAGCTTCCCGGCA
ACAATTAATAGACTGGATGGAGGCGGATAAAGTTGCAGGACCACTTCTGCGCTCGGCCCTTCCGGCTGGC
TGGTTTATTGCTGATAAATCTGGAGCCGGTGAGCGTGGGTCTCGCGGTATCATTGCAGCACTGGGGCCAG
ATGGTAAGCCCTCCCGTATCGTAGTTATCTACACGACGGGGAGTCAGGCAACTATGGATGAACGAAATAG
ACAGATCGCTGAGATAGGTGCCTCACTGATTAAGCATTGGTAACTGTCAGACCAAGTTTACTCATATATA
CTTTAGATTGATTTAAAACTTCATTTTTAATTTAAAAGGATCTAGGTGAAGATCCTTTTTGATAATCTCA
TGACCAAAATCCCTTAACGTGAGTTTTCGTTCCACTGAGCGTCAGACCCCGTAGAAAAGATCAAAGGATC
TTCTTGAGATCCTTTTTTTCTGCGCGTAATCTGCTGCTTGCAAACAAAAAAACCACCGCTACCAGCGGTG
GTTTGTTTGCCGGATCAAGAGCTACCAACTCTTTTTCCGAAGGTAACTGGCTTCAGCAGAGCGCAGATAC
CAAATACTGTTCTTCTAGTGTAGCCGTAGTTAGGCCACCACTTCAAGAACTCTGTAGCACCGCCTACATA
CCTCGCTCTGCTAATCCTGTTACCAGTGGCTGCTGCCAGTGGCGATAAGTCGTGTCTTACCGGGTTGGAC
TCAAGACGATAGTTACCGGATAAGGCGCAGCGGTCGGGCTGAACGGGGGGTTCGTGCACACAGCCCAGCT
TGGAGCGAACGACCTACACCGAACTGAGATACCTACAGCGTGAGCTATGAGAAAGCGCCACGCTTCCCGA
AGGGAGAAAGGCGGACAGGTATCCGGTAAGCGGCAGGGTCGGAACAGGAGAGCGCACGAGGGAGCTTCCA
GGGGGAAACGCCTGGTATCTTTATAGTCCTGTCGGGTTTCGCCACCTCTGACTTGAGCGTCGATTTTTGT
GATGCTCGTCAGGGGGGCGGAGCCTATGGAAAAACGCCAGCAACGCGGCCTTTTTACGGTTCCTGGCCTT
TTGCTGGCCTTTTGCTCACATGTCCTGCAGGCAGCTGCGCGCTCGCTCGCTCACTGAGGCCGCCCGGGCG
TCGGGCGACCTTTGGTCGCCCGGCCTCAGTGAGCGAGCGAGCGCGCAGAGAGGGAGTGGCCAACTCCATC
ACTAGGGGTTCCTGCGGCCGCACGCGTCGCTCTGCGCGAGGCGGCTCCGCCGCGGCGGAGGGATACGGCG
CACCATATATATATCGCGGGGCGCAGACTCGCGCTCCGGCAGTGGTGCTGGGAGTGTCGTGGACGCCGTG
CCGTTACTCGTACGCCACCATGTCCAATTTACTGACCGTACACCAAAATTTGCCTGCATTACCGGTCGAT
GCAACGAGTGATGAGGTTCGCAAGAACCTGATGGACATGTTCAGGGATCGCCAGGCGTTTTCTGAGCATA
CCTGGAAAATGCTTCTGTCCGTTTGCCGGTCGTGGGCGGCATGGTGCAAGTTGAATAACCGGAAATGGTT
TCCCGCAGAACCTGAAGATGTTCGCGATTATCTTCTATATCTTCAGGCGCGCGGTCTGGCAGTAAAAACC
ATCCAGCAACATTTGGGCCAGCTAAACATGCTTCATCGTCGGTCCGGGCTGCCACGACCAAGTGACAGCA
ATGCTGTTTCACTGGTTATGCGGCGGATCCGAAAAGAAAACGTTGATGCCGGTGAACGTGCAAAACAGGC
TCTAGCGTTCGAACGCACTGATTTCGACCAGGTTCGTTCACTCATGGAAAATAGCGATCGCTGCCAGGAT
ATACGTAATCTGGCATTTCTGGGGATTGCTTATAACACCCTGTTACGTATAGCCGAAATTGCCAGGATCA
GGGTTAAAGATATCTCACGTACTGACGGTGGGAGAATGTTAATCCATATTGGCAGAACGAAAACGCTGGT
TAGCACCGCAGGTGTAGAGAAGGCACTTAGCCTGGGGGTAACTAAACTGGTCGAGCGATGGATTTCCGTC
TCTGGTGTAGCTGATGATCCGAATAACTACCTGTTTTGCCGGGTCAGAAAAAATGGTGTTGCCGCGCCAT
CTGCCACCAGCCAGCTATCAACTCGCGCCCTGGAAGGGATTTTTGAAGCAACTCATCGATTGATT
